>Addgene plasmid #176338 | pSLfa-PUb-EGFP-3'UTR#13 | addgene full sequence | sequence record 345449 | Addgene NGS Result
TCTTCCGCTTCCTCGCTCACTGACTCGCTGCGCTCGGTCGTTCGGCTGCGGCGAGCGGTATCAGCTCACT
CAAAGGCGGTAATACGGTTATCCACAGAATCAGGGGATAACGCAGGAAAGAACATGTGAGCAAAAGGCCA
GCAAAAGGCCAGGAACCGTAAAAAGGCCGCGTTGCTGGCGTTTTTCCATAGGCTCCGCCCCCCTGACGAG
CATCACAAAAATCGACGCTCAAGTCAGAGGTGGCGAAACCCGACAGGACTATAAAGATACCAGGCGTTTC
CCCCTGGAAGCTCCCTCGTGCGCTCTCCTGTTCCGACCCTGCCGCTTACCGGATACCTGTCCGCCTTTCT
CCCTTCGGGAAGCGTGGCGCTTTCTCATAGCTCACGCTGTAGGTATCTCAGTTCGGTGTAGGTCGTTCGC
TCCAAGCTGGGCTGTGTGCACGAACCCCCCGTTCAGCCCGACCGCTGCGCCTTATCCGGTAACTATCGTC
TTGAGTCCAACCCGGTAAGACACGACTTATCGCCACTGGCAGCAGCCACTGGTAACAGGATTAGCAGAGC
GAGGTATGTAGGCGGTGCTACAGAGTTCTTGAAGTGGTGGCCTAACTACGGCTACACTAGAAGAACAGTA
TTTGGTATCTGCGCTCTGCTGAAGCCAGTTACCTTCGGAAAAAGAGTTGGTAGCTCTTGATCCGGCAAAC
AAACCACCGCTGGTAGCGGTGGTTTTTTTGTTTGCAAGCAGCAGATTACGCGCAGAAAAAAAGGATCTCA
AGAAGATCCTTTGATCTTTTCTACGGGGTCTGACGCTCAGTGGAACGAAAACTCACGTTAAGGGATTTTG
GTCATGAGATTATCAAAAAGGATCTTCACCTAGATCCTTTTAAATTAAAAATGAAGTTTTAAATCAATCT
AAAGTATATATGAGTAAACTTGGTCTGACAGTTACCAATGCTTAATCAGTGAGGCACCTATCTCAGCGAT
CTGTCTATTTCGTTCATCCATAGTTGCCTGACTCCCCGTCGTGTAGATAACTACGATACGGGAGGGCTTA
CCATCTGGCCCCAGTGCTGCAATGATACCGCGAGACCCACGCTCACCGGCTCCAGATTTATCAGCAATAA
ACCAGCCAGCCGGAAGGGCCGAGCGCAGAAGTGGTCCTGCAACTTTATCCGCCTCCATCCAGTCTATTAA
TTGTTGCCGGGAAGCTAGAGTAAGTAGTTCGCCAGTTAATAGTTTGCGCAACGTTGTTGCCATTGCTACA
GGCATCGTGGTGTCACGCTCGTCGTTTGGTATGGCTTCATTCAGCTCCGGTTCCCAACGATCAAGGCGAG
TTACATGATCCCCCATGTTGTGCAAAAAAGCGGTTAGCTCCTTCGGTCCTCCGATCGTTGTCAGAAGTAA
GTTGGCCGCAGTGTTATCACTCATGGTTATGGCAGCACTGCATAATTCTCTTACTGTCATGCCATCCGTA
AGATGCTTTTCTGTGACTGGTGAGTACTCAACCAAGTCATTCTGAGAATAGTGTATGCGGCGACCGAGTT
GCTCTTGCCCGGCGTCAATACGGGATAATACCGCGCCACATAGCAGAACTTTAAAAGTGCTCATCATTGG
AAAACGTTCTTCGGGGCGAAAACTCTCAAGGATCTTACCGCTGTTGAGATCCAGTTCGATGTAACCCACT
CGTGCACCCAACTGATCTTCAGCATCTTTTACTTTCACCAGCGTTTCTGGGTGAGCAAAAACAGGAAGGC
AAAATGCCGCAAAAAAGGGAATAAGGGCGACACGGAAATGTTGAATACTCATACTCTTCCTTTTTCAATA
TTATTGAAGCATTTATCAGGGTTATTGTCTCATGAGCGGATACATATTTGAATGTATTTAGAAAAATAAA
CAAATAGGGGTTCCGCGCACATTTCCCCGAAAAGTGCCACCTGACGTCTAAGAAACCATTATTATCATGA
CATTAACCTATAAAAATAGGCGTATCACGAGGCCCTTTCGTCTCGCGCGTTTCGGTGATGACGGTGAAAA
CCTCTGACACATGCAGCTCCCGGAGACGGTCACAGCTTGTCTGTAAGCGGATGCCGGGAGCAGACAAGCC
CGTCAGGGCGCGTCAGCGGGTGTTGGCGGGTGTCGGGGCTGGCTTAACTATGCGGCATCAGAGCAGATTG
TACTGAGAGTGCACCATAAAATTGTAAACGTTAATATTTTGTTAAAATTCGCGTTAAATTTTTGTTAAAT
CAGCTCATTTTTTAACCAATAGGCCGAAATCGGCAAAATCCCTTATAAATCAAAAGAATAGCCCGAGATA
GGGT
[37 nt withheld, positions 2315-2351]
AAAGAACGTGGACTCCAACGTCAAAGG
[141 nt withheld, positions 2379-2519]
G
[142 nt withheld, positions 2521-2662]
TATGCGGTGTGAAATACCGCACAGATGCGTAAGGAGAAAATACCGCATCAGGCGCCATTCGCCATTCAGG
CTGCGCAACTGTTGGGAAGGGCGATCGGTGCGGGCCTCTTCGCTATTACGCCAGCTGGCGAAAGGGGGAT
GTGCTGCAAGGCGATTAAGTTGGGTAACGCCAGGGTTTTCCCAGTCACGACGTTGTAAAACGACGGCCAG
TGCCAAGCTGGCCGGCCTAGGCGCGCCAAGCTTAAGGTGCACGGCCCACGTGGCCACTAGTACTTCTCGA
GCTCTGTACATGTCCGCGGTCGCGACGTACGCGTATCTTTACATGTAGCTTGTGCATTGAATCCAATTAT
AATTTGCCTTGGCACCAGCTGAGCCAGACAAGAAAGAAAGCTTCCCAGAAGTATATCGATTTAGAAGGGT
TGACGTCACTTGCTGACTGCACTAATACAGCAAATGATGCAATTAGAATGATTCAAGTGAAATTCCCAAA
TTACTGATTTTTCTCTGGATTTGGTTATCAGATTACATTCGAAGCTAAGATTAGCTACCGAAATTGTCGA
TCAAATCAGGAAATCCTTTCTCTATCGAAAAAGGCATTCGCACATCTTCCTCTCTATGCCATATACACGA
AGGGTAGGTACATTGACGTCTTTGCCAGAAGTTGAACTGCATCGTTCAAGGTACAGAATGAACGACTAAC
AGACACAAGCACGTTTTGCTGTCCATTCAGACACAGGGATGGTACCCATATTCGATCGATATAGAGCCAT
CCAACCGAACAGAGGTATATGTATGAATGTATTGCTGAAATTTTCTAGAAGTACAACCACCACTACGACA
GTGTCTATAAAACGCCCCTGCAAAGGCGAAACCAGCTCAATCGAATACGTTTCCTAGTGGAGTGAACATT
ACGCGGCCCAAGTAAGCAGTGCCAGTGCAAGTGAAGTGAAGTCTCTAGTGAAAAAGAGTGATCCAATTAG
CCAGAGGAGAAAATTTCAGAGTGAACAAAGCTTTATTCAAAGGACAATTACTATTAAATTGGTGAAAGTG
CATTTCGGTGAAGGGAATCTTCTAGTGAAGGTAGGTAAATTAATTGATGAAATTATAGCTATGAGCGAAA
ACTAGTTTGGTGAATGATTCCTTTGTCTTTGAATGAGCAAACTATTTTCCAAGATGGCGACTATTGAGCT
TTGAGTGATTAGTGAAAATTTGCAACGCAGTTTCATCATCATTGATAAAACCCAATTGTGATTCACAGCG
ATAATCATATTTCGTTGAATCATCGCTACTAATTGAATTAAATTTCTAGAATAATAAGAATAACGTATTT
GCTCCGTCACATATCTAAAATAAATATTTTGATGGTAATTACCCATTAAGGTAATATTAACACATATCGA
GAAAAACCTTGAGGAAATCGTGAAAACTTGAAGATACGCAATTTCAAAACTACGTAGTTCAAAGTCGAAA
ACAAGTTAATTTTTCACTTAAAAGTAGGGCGTTGTTGTGACGTCATCACCTTCAAGTGTATATTTTTCAC
TTGGCCTGCGACTGCAAACGCAGACAAAGCAAAACAAGTTTAAAACCTGTCGTGTCGTGCTCGAAGCCAA
AGGCAATGAATCAATATCAAATGAGAGTTTGCATTTCACAACCAATTACTCAAGCGTTTCCTCGTTTCTT
TTTCTGCTCAACAGAGATTTCAACCATGGAGTACCCATACGACGTACCAGATTACGCTCATATGATGGTG
AGCAAGGGCGAGGAGCTGTTCACCGGGGTGGTGCCCATCCTGGTCGAGCTGGACGGCGACGTAAACGGCC
ACAAGTTCAGCGTGTCCGGCGAGGGCGAGGGCGATGCCACCTACGGCAAGCTGACCCTGAAGTTCATCTG
CACCACCGGCAAGCTGCCCGTGCCCTGGCCCACCCTCGTGACCACCCTGACCTACGGCGTGCAGTGCTTC
AGCCGCTACCCCGACCACATGAAGCAGCACGACTTCTTCAAGTCCGCCATGCCCGAAGGCTACGTCCAGG
AGCGCACCATCTTCTTCAAGGACGACGGCAACTACAAGACCCGCGCCGAGGTGAAGTTCGAGGGCGACAC
CCTGGTGAACCGCATCGAGCTGAAGGGCATCGACTTCAAGGAGGACGGCAACATCCTGGGGCACAAGCTG
GAGTACAACTACAACAGCCACAACGTCTATATCATGGCCGACAAGCAGAAGAACGGCATCAAGGTGAACT
TCAAGATCCGCCACAACATCGAGGACGGCAGCGTGCAGCTCGCCGACCACTACCAGCAGAACACCCCCAT
CGGCGACGGCCCCGTGCTGCTGCCCGACAACCACTACCTGAGCACCCAGTCCGCCCTGAGCAAAGACCCC
AACGAGAAGCGCGATCACATGGTCCTGCTGGAGTTCGTGACCGCCGCCGGGATCACTCTCGGCATGGACG
AGCTGTACAAGTAAGTCGACGCGGCCGCGTTTCTTACATAGATTTTATGTGAATCCTATTACACCTTAAA
CCGGTAACCAATATTAATTCTTCTGAGCAAAACGAATAAAGAATTGTATTATCAGGACAAGACTTAAGGT
ACTTCAAGCTACCATCCGGTTACTTTTTTTACACCTCTAATTCTACGTATAACCGACGTATATTAATAAA
TGACGTCCTCGTTTGCCAAATTCTGTTATGACATATCCCAACTACTCGAGAGAATTCGGCCGGCCTAGGC
GCGCCAATTCGTAATCATGTCATAGCTGTTTCCTGTGTGAAATTGTTATCCGCTCACAATTCCACACAAC
ATACGAGCCGGAAGCATAAAGTGTAAAGCCTGGGGTGCCTAATGAGTGAGCTAACTCACATTAATTGCGT
TGCGCTCACTGCCCGCTTTCCAGTCGGGAAACCTGTCGTGCCAGCTGCATTAATGAATCGGCCAACGCGC
GGGGAGAGGCGGTTTGCGTATTGGGCGC
Features (pLannotate 1.2.2; 14 found; start..end, strand, type, name):
    183..771     -  rep_origin     ori: high-copy-number ColE1/pMB1/pBR322/pUC origin of replication
    942..1802    -  CDS            AmpR: β-lactamase; bla; confers resistance to ampicillin, carbenicillin, and related antibiotics
   1803..1907    -  promoter       AmpR promoter: bla
   2002..2037    +  CDS            rop (fragment): Rop protein, which maintains plasmids at low copy number; rop
   2139..2188    +  misc_feature   bom (fragment): basis of mobility region from pBR322
   2264..2644    -  rep_origin     M13 ori (sequence partly withheld): M13 bacteriophage origin of replication; arrow indicates direction of (+) strand synthesis
   2663..2714    +  misc_feature   bom (fragment): basis of mobility region from pBR322
   2720..2874    -  CDS            lacZα (fragment): LacZα fragment of β-galactosidase; lacZ fragment
   4374..4400    +  CDS            HA: HA (human influenza hemagglutinin) epitope tag
   4407..5126    +  CDS            EGFP: the original enhanced GFP (Yang et al., 1996) mammalian codon-optimized
   5435..5451    -  protein_bind   lac operator: The lac repressor binds to the lac operator to inhibit transcription in E. coli. This inhibition can be relieved by adding lactose or isopropyl-β-D-thiogalactopyranoside (IPTG). lac repressor encoded by lacI
   5459..5489    -  promoter       lac promoter: promoter for the E. coli lac operon
   5504..5525    -  protein_bind   CAP binding site: CAP binding activates transcription in the presence of cAMP. E. coli catabolite activator protein
   5538..5630    -  CDS            lacI (fragment): lac repressor; lacI; The lac repressor binds to the lac operator to inhibit transcription in E. coli. This inhibition can be relieved by adding lactose or isopropyl-β-D-thiogalactopyranoside (IPTG).
