[The description below was written by a language model from this plasmid's Addgene catalogue record and pLannotate feature annotations shown in this document.]
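Description:
pSLfa-PUb-EGFP-3'UTR#13 is a 5,630-nt insect expression plasmid built on the pSLfa cloning backbone. It tests a synthetic 3' untranslated region as the terminating and regulatory element of an EGFP reporter gene in Aedes aegypti mosquitoes. In E. coli it is maintained at high copy through a ColE1/pUC-type origin and selected with ampicillin via the β-lactamase gene and its native promoter. The annotated sequence also shows typical cloning-vector remnants: an M13 phage origin for single-stranded DNA production, fragments of lacZα, lacI, rop and the pBR322 bom region, and a lac promoter/operator with a CAP binding site. These flank the cloning region and are not part of the insect expression unit.

According to the catalogue record, the payload is an EGFP open reading frame driven by the Ae. aegypti polyubiquitin (PUb) promoter, a strong constitutive promoter. The annotation tool did not label this promoter, but a large unannotated stretch lies upstream of the reporter and could hold it. An HA epitope tag is annotated immediately before EGFP on the same strand, suggesting an N-terminally HA-tagged reporter, although the catalogue fields do not mention the tag. The synthetic 3'UTR#13 was cloned between NotI and EcoRI sites. It is likewise unannotated and presumably occupies the gap between the end of EGFP and the lac elements. The numbered name and the stated purpose point to a series of designed 3'UTRs compared by EGFP output. Such a series would provide alternative, non-repetitive 3' regulatory sequences for controlling transgene expression in transgenic mosquitoes. No transposon arms or integration elements appear in the feature table.
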