Addgene plasmid #176338: pSLfa-PUb-EGFP-3'UTR#13
Purpose: The synthetic 3'UTR#13 for EGFP expression under the control of the Ae. aegypti polyubiquitin (PUb) promoter
Depositing lab: Zach Adelman. Depositing organization: Texas A&M Agrilife Research. Publication: Novel synthetic 3'-untranslated regions for controlling transgene expression in transgenic Aedes aegypti mosquitoes. Chae K, Valentin C, Jakes E, Myles KM, Adelman ZN. RNA Biol. 2021 Aug 31:1-9. doi: 10.1080/15476286.2021.1971440. PubMed 34464234.
Backbone
  Vector backbone: pSLfa
  Vector type: Insect Expression
Growth in bacteria
  Bacterial resistance: Ampicillin, 100 μg/mL
  Growth temperature: 37°C
  Growth strain: DH5alpha
  Copy number: High Copy
Gene/Insert
  Gene/Insert name: 3'UTR#13
  Species: Synthetic
  Cloning method: Restriction Enzyme; 5′ cloning site NotI (unknown if destroyed); 3′ cloning site EcoRI (unknown if destroyed)
  Sequencing primers: 5′ AGAAGCGCGATCACATGGTCCTGC
Terms and licenses: Academic/Nonprofit Terms; Industry Terms: Not Available to Industry
How to cite: pSLfa-PUb-EGFP-3'UTR#13 was a gift from Zach Adelman (Addgene plasmid # 176338 ; http://n2t.net/addgene:176338 ; RRID:Addgene_176338)
